>Addgene plasmid #135275 | pHAGE-CMV-Flag-GFP_IDG-K | depositor full sequence | sequence record 260375 | Full Sequence
TAGTTGGAAGGGCTAATTCACTCCCAAAGAAGACAAGATATCCTTGATCTGTGGATCTACCACACACAAG
GCTACTTCCCTGATTAGCAGAACTACACACCAGGGCCAGGGGTCAGATATCCACTGACCTTTGGATGGTG
CTACAAGCTAGTACCAGTTGAGCCAGATAAGGTAGAAGAGGCCAATAAAGGAGAGAACACCAGCTTGTTA
CACCCTGTGAGCCTGCATGGGATGGATGACCCGGAGAGAGAAGTGTTAGAGTGGAGGTTTGACAGCCGCC
TAGCATTTCATCACGTGGCCCGAGAGCTGCATCCGGAGTACTTCAAGAACTGCTGATATCGAGCTTGCTA
CAAGGGACTTTCCGCTGGGGACTTTCCAGGGAGGCGTGGCCTGGGCGGGACTGGGGAGTGGCGAGCCCTC
AGATCCTGCATATAAGCAGCTGCTTTTTGCCTGTACTGGGTCTCTCTGGTTAGACCAGATCTGAGCCTGG
GAGCTCTCTGGCTAACTAGGGAACCCACTGCTTAAGCCTCAATAAAGCTTGCCTTGAGTGCTTCAAGTAG
TGTGTGCCCGTCTGTTGTGTGACTCTGGTAACTAGAGATCCCTCAGACCCTTTTAGTCAGTGTGGAAAAT
CTCTAGCAGTGGCGCCCGAACAGGGACTTGAAAGCGAAAGGGAAACCAGAGGAGCTCTCTCGACGCAGGA
CTCGGCTTGCTGAAGCGCGCACGGCAAGAGGCGAGGGGCGGCGACTGGTGAGTACGCCAAAAATTTTGAC
TAGCGGAGGCTAGAAGGAGAGAGATGGGTGCGAGAGCGTCAGTATTAAGCGGGGGAGAATTAGATCGCGA
TGGGAAAAAATTCGGTTAAGGCCAGGGGGAAAGAAAAAATATAAATTAAAACATATAGTATGGGCAAGCA
GGGAGCTAGAACGATTCGCAGTTAATCCTGGCCTGTTAGAAACATCAGAAGGCTGTAGACAAATACTGGG
ACAGCTACAACCATCCCTTCAGACAGGATCAGAAGAACTTAGATCATTATATAATACAGTAGCAACCCTC
TATTGTGTGCATCAAAGGATAGAGATAAAAGACACCAAGGAAGCTTTAGACAAGATAGAGGAAGAGCAAA
ACAAAAGTAAGACCACCGCACAGCAAGCGGCCGGCCGCTGATCTTCAGACCTGGAGGAGGAGATATGAGG
GACAATTGGAGAAGTGAATTATATAAATATAAAGTAGTAAAAATTGAACCATTAGGAGTAGCACCCACCA
AGGCAAAGAGAAGAGTGGTGCAGAGAGAAAAAAGAGCAGTGGGAATAGGAGCTTTGTTCCTTGGGTTCTT
GGGAGCAGCAGGAAGCACTATGGGCGCAGCGTCAATGACGCTGACGGTACAGGCCAGACAATTATTGTCT
GGTATAGTGCAGCAGCAGAACAATTTGCTGAGGGCTATTGAGGCGCAACAGCATCTGTTGCAACTCACAG
TCTGGGGCATCAAGCAGCTCCAGGCAAGAATCCTGGCTGTGGAAAGATACCTAAAGGATCAACAGCTCCT
GGGGATTTGGGGTTGCTCTGGAAAACTCATTTGCACCACTGCTGTGCCTTGGAATGCTAGTTGGAGTAAT
AAATCTCTGGAACAGATTTGGAATCACACGACCTGGATGGAGTGGGACAGAGAAATTAACAATTACACAA
GCTTAATACACTCCTTAATTGAAGAATCGCAAAACCAGCAAGAAAAGAATGAACAAGAATTATTGGAATT
AGATAAATGGGCAAGTTTGTGGAATTGGTTTAACATAACAAATTGGCTGTGGTATATAAAATTATTCATA
ATGATAGTAGGAGGCTTGGTAGGTTTAAGAATAGTTTTTGCTGTACTTTCTATAGTGAATAGAGTTAGGC
AGGGATATTCACCATTATCGTTTCAGACCCACCTCCCAACCCCGAGGGGACCCGACAGGCCCGAAGGAAT
AGAAGAAGAAGGTGGAGAGAGAGACAGAGACAGATCCATTCGATTAGTGAACGGATCTCGACGGTATCGC
CGAATTCACAAATGGCAGTATTCATCCACAATTTTAAAAGAAAAGGGGGGATTGGGGGGTACAGTGCAGG
GGAAAGAATAGTAGACATAATAGCAACAGACATACAAACTAAAGAATTACAAAAACAAATTACAAAAATT
CAAAATTTTCGGGTTTATTACAGGGACAGCAGAGATCCAGTTTGGACTAGTGGAGTTCCGCGTTACATAA
CTTACGGTAAATGGCCCGCCTGGCTGACCGCCCAACGACCCCCGCCCATTGACGTCAATAATGACGTATG
TTCCCATAGTAACGCCAATAGGGACTTTCCATTGACGTCAATGGGTGGAGTATTTACGGTAAACTGCCCA
CTTGGCAGTACATCAAGTGTATCATATGCCAAGTACGCCCCCTATTGACGTCAATGACGGTAAATGGCCC
GCCTGGCATTATGCCCAGTACATGACCTTATGGGACTTTCCTACTTGGCAGTACATCTACGTATTAGTCA
TCGCTATTACCATGGTGATGCGGTTTTGGCAGTACATCAATGGGCGTGGATAGCGGTTTGACTCACGGGG
ATTTCCAAGTCTCCACCCCATTGACGTCAATGGGAGTTTGTTTTGGCACCAAAATCAACGGGACTTTCCA
AAATGTCGTAACAACTCCGCCCCATTGACGCAAATGGGCGGTAGGCGTGTACGGTGGGAGGTCTATATAA
GCAGAGCTCGTTTAGTGAACCGTCAGATCGCCTGGAGACGCCATCCACGCTGTTTTGACCTCCATAGAAG
ACACCGGCGGCCGTACCGGTCAGCTCGAGGCCACCATGGACTACAAGGACGACGACGACAAGGGCGGATC
AACAAGTTTGTACAAAAAAGCAGGCTTAATGGTGAGCAAGGGCGAGGAGCTGTTCACCGGGGTGGTGCCC
ATCCTGGTCGAGCTGGACGGCGACGTAAACGGCCACAAGTTCAGCGTGTCTGGCGAGGGCGAGGGCGATG
CCACCTACGGCAAGCTGACCCTGAAGTTCATCTGCACCACCGGCAAGCTGCCCGTGCCCTGGCCCACCCT
CGTGACCACCCTGACCTACGGCGTGCAGTGCTTCAGCCGCTACCCCGACCACATGAAGCAGCACGACTTC
TTCAAGTCCGCCATGCCCGAAGGCTACGTCCAGGAGCGCACCATCTTCTTCAAGGACGACGGCAACTACA
AGACCCGCGCCGAGGTGAAGTTCGAGGGCGACACCCTGGTGAACCGCATCGAGCTGAAGGGCATCGACTT
CAAGGAGGACGGCAACATCCTGGGGCACAAGCTGGAGTACAACTACAACAGCCACAACGTCTATATCATG
GCCGACAAGCAGAAGAACGGCATCAAGGCGAACTTCAAGATCCGCCACAACATCGAGGACGGCAGCGTGC
AGCTCGCCGACCACTACCAGCAGAACACCCCCATCGGCGACGGCCCCGTGCTGCTGCCCGACAACCACTA
CCTGAGCACCCAGTCCGCCCTGAGCAAAGACCCCAACGAGAAGCGCGATCACATGGTCCTGCTGGAGTTC
GTGACCGCCGCCGGGATCACTCTCGGCATGGACGAGCTGTACAAGTCCAACCCAGCTTTCTTGTACAAAG
TGGTTGATTAAGATCCACTAGTAACGGCCGCCAGTGTGCTGGAATTAATTCGCTGTCTGCGAGGGCCAGC
TGTTGGGGTGAGTACTCCCTCTCAAAAGCGGGCATGACTTCTGCGCTAAGATTGTCAGTTTCCAAAAACG
AGGAGGATTTGATATTCACCTGGCCCGCGGTGATGCCTTTGAGGGTGGCCGCGTCCATCTGGTCAGAAAA
GACAATCTTTTTGTTGTCAAGCTTGAGGTGTGGCAGGCTTGAGATCTGGCCATACACTTGAGTGACAATG
ACATCCACTTTGCCTTTCTCTCCACAGGTGTCCACTCCCAGGTCCAACTGCAGGTCGAGCATGCATCTAG
GGCGGCCAATTCCGCCCCTCTCCCTCCCCCCCCCCTAACGTTACTGGCCGAAGCCGCTTGGAATAAGGCC
GGTGTGCGTTTGTCTATATGTGATTTTCCACCATATTGCCGTCTTTTGGCAATGTGAGGGCCCGGAAACC
TGGCCCTGTCTTCTTGACGAGCATTCCTAGGGGTCTTTCCCCTCTCGCCAAAGGAATGCAAGGTCTGTTG
AATGTCGTGAAGGAAGCAGTTCCTCTGGAAGCTTCTTGAAGACAAACAACGTCTGTAGCGACCCTTTGCA
GGCAGCGGAACCCCCCACCTGGCGACAGGTGCCTCTGCGGCCAAAAGCCACGTGTATAAGATACACCTGC
AAAGGCGGCACAACCCCAGTGCCACGTTGTGAGTTGGATAGTTGTGGAAAGAGTCAAATGGCTCTCCTCA
AGCGTATTCAACAAGGGGCTGAAGGATGCCCAGAAGGTACCCCATTGTATGGGATCTGATCTGGGGCCTC
GGTGCACATGCTTTACATGTGTTTAGTCGAGGTTAAAAAAACGTCTAGGCCCCCCGAACCACGGGGACGT
GGTTTTCCTTTGAAAAACACGATGATAAGCTTGCCACAACCCACAAGGAGACGACCTTCCATGACCGAGT
ACAAGCCCACGGTGCGCCTCGCCACCCGCGACGACGTCCCCCGGGCCGTACGCACCCTCGCCGCCGCGTT
CGCCGACTACCCCGCCACGCGCCACACCGTCGACCCGGACCGCCACATCGAGCGGGTCACCGAGCTGCAA
GAACTCTTCCTCACGCGCGTCGGGCTCGACATCGGCAAGGTGTGGGTCGCGGACGACGGCGCCGCGGTGG
CGGTCTGGACCACGCCGGAGAGCGTCGAAGCGGGGGCGGTGTTCGCCGAGATCGGCCCGCGCATGGCCGA
GTTGAGCGGTTCCCGGCTGGCCGCGCAGCAACAGATGGAAGGCCTCCTGGCGCCGCACCGGCCCAAGGAG
CCCGCGTGGTTCCTGGCCACCGTCGGCGTCTCGCCCGACCACCAGGGCAAGGGTCTGGGCAGCGCCGTCG
TGCTCCCCGGAGTGGAGGCGGCCGAGCGCGCCGGGGTGCCCGCCTTCCTGGAGACCTCCGCGCCCCGCAA
CCTCCCCTTCTACGAGCGGCTCGGCTTCACCGTCACCGCCGACGTCGAGTGCCCGAAGGACCGCGCGACC
TGGTGCATGACCCGCAAGCCCGGTGCCTGATATCGATAGATCCTAATCAACCTCTGGATTACAAAATTTG
TGAAAGATTGACTGGTATTCTTAACTATGTTGCTCCTTTTACGCTATGTGGATACGCTGCTTTAATGCCT
TTGTATCATGCTATTGCTTCCCGTATGGCTTTCATTTTCTCCTCCTTGTATAAATCCTGGTTGCTGTCTC
TTTATGAGGAGTTGTGGCCCGTTGTCAGGCAACGTGGCGTGGTGTGCACTGTGTTTGCTGACGCAACCCC
CACTGGTTGGGGCATTGCCACCACCTGTCAGCTCCTTTCCGGGACTTTCGCTTTCCCCCTCCCTATTGCC
ACGGCGGAACTCATCGCCGCCTGCCTTGCCCGCTGCTGGACAGGGGCTCGGCTGTTGGGCACTGACAATT
CCGTGGTGTTGTCGGGGAAATCATCGTCCTTTCCTTGGCTGCTCGCCTGTGTTGCCACCTGGATTCTGCG
CGGGACGTCCTTCTGCTACGTCCCTTCGGCCCTCAATCCAGCGGACCTTCCTTCCCGCGGCCTGCTGCCG
GCTCTGCGGCCTCTTCCGCGTCTTCGCCTTCGCCCTCAGACGAGTCGGATCTCCCTTTGGGCCGCCTCCC
CGCCTGAGATCCTTTAAGACCAATGACTTACAAGGCAGCTGTAGATCTTAGCCACTTTTTAAAAGAAAAG
GGGGGACTGGAAGGGCTAATTCACTCCCAACGAAGACAAGATCTGCTTTTTGCTTGTACTGGGTCTCTCT
GGTTAGACCAGATCTGAGCCTGGGAGCTCTCTGGCTAACTAGGGAACCCACTGCTTAAGCCTCAATAAAG
CTTGCCTTGAGTGCTTCAAGTAGTGTGTGCCCGTCTGTTGTGTGACTCTGGTAACTAGAGATCCCTCAGA
CCCTTTTAGTCAGTGTGGAAAATCTCTAGCAGTAGTAGTTCATGTCATCTTATTATTCAGTATTTATAAC
TTGCAAAGAAATGAATATCAGAGAGTGAGAGGCCCGGGTTAATTAAGGAAAGGGCTAGATCATTCTTGAA
GACGAAAGGGCCTCGTGATACGCCTATTTTTATAGGTTAATGTCATGATAATAATGGTTTCTTAGACGTC
AGGTGGCACTTTTCGGGGAAATGTGCGCGGAACCCCTATTTGTTTATTTTTCTAAATACATTCAAATATG
TATCCGCTCATGAGACAATAACCCTGATAAATGCTTCAATAATATTGAAAAAGGAAGAGTATGAGTATTC
AACATTTCCGTGTCGCCCTTATTCCCTTTTTTGCGGCATTTTGCCTTCCTGTTTTTGCTCACCCAGAAAC
GCTGGTGAAAGTAAAAGATGCTGAAGATCAGTTGGGTGCACGAGTGGGTTACATCGAACTGGATCTCAAC
AGCGGTAAGATCCTTGAGAGTTTTCGCCCCGAAGAACGTTTTCCAATGATGAGCACTTTTAAAGTTCTGC
TATGTGGCGCGGTATTATCCCGTGTTGACGCCGGGCAAGAGCAACTCGGTCGCCGCATACACTATTCTCA
GAATGACTTGGTTGAGTACTCACCAGTCACAGAAAAGCATCTTACGGATGGCATGACAGTAAGAGAATTA
TGCAGTGCTGCCATAACCATGAGTGATAACACTGCGGCCAACTTACTTCTGACAACGATCGGAGGACCGA
AGGAGCTAACCGCTTTTTTGCACAACATGGGGGATCATGTAACTCGCCTTGATCGTTGGGAACCGGAGCT
GAATGAAGCCATACCAAACGACGAGCGTGACACCACGATGCCTGTAGCAATGGCAACAACGTTGCGCAAA
CTATTAACTGGCGAACTACTTACTCTAGCTTCCCGGCAACAATTAATAGACTGGATGGAGGCGGATAAAG
TTGCAGGACCACTTCTGCGCTCGGCCCTTCCGGCTGGCTGGTTTATTGCTGATAAATCTGGAGCCGGTGA
GCGTGGGTCTCGCGGTATCATTGCAGCACTGGGGCCAGATGGTAAGCCCTCCCGTATCGTAGTTATCTAC
ACGACGGGGAGTCAGGCAACTATGGATGAACGAAATAGACAGATCGCTGAGATAGGTGCCTCACTGATTA
AGCATTGGTAACTGTCAGACCAAGTTTACTCATATATACTTTAGATTGATTTAAAACTTCATTTTTAATT
TAAAAGGATCTAGGTGAAGATCCTTTTTGATAATCTCATGACCAAAATCCCTTAACGTGAGTTTTCGTTC
CACTGAGCGTCAGACCCCGTAGAAAAGATCAAAGGATCTTCTTGAGATCCTTTTTTTCTGCGCGTAATCT
GCTGCTTGCAAACAAAAAAACCACCGCTACCAGCGGTGGTTTGTTTGCCGGATCAAGAGCTACCAACTCT
TTTTCCGAAGGTAACTGGCTTCAGCAGAGCGCAGATACCAAATACTGTTCTTCTAGTGTAGCCGTAGTTA
GGCCACCACTTCAAGAACTCTGTAGCACCGCCTACATACCTCGCTCTGCTAATCCTGTTACCAGTGGCTG
CTGCCAGTGGCGATAAGTCGTGTCTTACCGGGTTGGACTCAAGACGATAGTTACCGGATAAGGCGCAGCG
GTCGGGCTGAACGGGGGGTTCGTGCACACAGCCCAGCTTGGAGCGAACGACCTACACCGAACTGAGATAC
CTACAGCGTGAGCTATGAGAAAGCGCCACGCTTCCCGAAGGGAGAAAGGCGGACAGGTATCCGGTAAGCG
GCAGGGTCGGAACAGGAGAGCGCACGAGGGAGCTTCCAGGGGGAAACGCCTGGTATCTTTATAGTCCTGT
CGGGTTTCGCCACCTCTGACTTGAGCGTCGATTTTTGTGATGCTCGTCAGGGGGGCGGAGCCTATGGAAA
AACGCCAGCAACGCGGCCTTTTTACGGTTCCTGGCCTTTTGCTGGCCTTTTGCTCACATGTTCTTTCCTG
CGTTATCCCCTGATTCTGTGGATAACCGTATTACCGCCTTTGAGTGAGCTGATACCGCTCGCCGCAGCCG
AACGACCGAGCGCAGCGAGTCAGTGAGCGAGGAAGCGGAAGAGCGCCCAATACGCAAACCGCCTCTCCCC
GCGCGTTGGCCGATTCATTAATGCAGCAAGCTCATGGCTGACTAATTTTTTTTATTTATGCAGAGGCCGA
GGCCGCCTCGGCCTCTGAGCTATTCCAGAAGTAGTGAGGAGGCTTTTTTGGAGGCCTAGGCTTTTGCAAA
AAGCTCCCCGTGGCACGACAGGTTTCCCGACTGGAAAGCGGGCAGTGAGCGCAACGCAATTAATGTGAGT
TAGCTCACTCATTAGGCACCCCAGGCTTTACACTTTATGCTTCCGGCTCGTATGTTGTGTGGAATTGTGA
GCGGATAACAATTTCACACAGGAAACAGCTATGACATGATTACGAATTTCACAAATAAAGCATTTTTTTC
ACTGCATTCTAGTTGTGGTTTGTCCAAACTCATCAATGTATCTTATCATGTCTGGATCAACTGGATAACT
CAAGCTAACCAAAATCATCCCAAACTTCCCACCCCATACCCTATTACCACTGCCAATTACCTGTGGTTTC
ATTTACTCTAAACCTGTGATTCCTCTGAATTATTTTCATTTTAAAGAAATTGTATTTGTTAAATATGTAC
TACAAACTTAG
Features (pLannotate 1.2.2; 29 found; start..end, strand, type, name):
      4..333     +  CDS            nef (fragment): NEF_HV1BR - Experimental evidence at protein level: Swiss-Prot protein existence level 1. Extracellular Nef protein targets CD4(+) T-lymphocytes for apoptosis by interacting with CXCR4 surface receptors (PubMed:14990729). From Human immunodeficiency virus type 1 group M subtype B (isolate BRU/LAI) (HIV-1).
    381..638     +  LTR            5' LTR (truncated): truncated 5' long terminal repeat (LTR) from HIV-1
    685..810     +  misc_feature   HIV-1 Ψ: packaging signal of human immunodeficiency virus type 1
    794..1132    +  CDS            HIV-1 gag (fragment): gag protein from human immunodeficiency virus 1; gag
   1307..1540    +  misc_feature   RRE: The Rev response element (RRE) of HIV-1 allows for Rev-dependent mRNA export from the nucleus to the cytoplasm.
   1917..2017    +  CDS            Rev (fragment): human immunodeficiency virus 1 (HIV-1) Rev protein; rev; enhances nuclear export of unspliced and incompletely spliced viral mRNAs
   2062..2179    +  misc_feature   cPPT/CTS: central polypurine tract and central termination sequence of HIV-1
   2231..2534    +  enhancer       CMV enhancer: human cytomegalovirus immediate early enhancer
   2535..2738    +  promoter       CMV promoter: human cytomegalovirus (CMV) immediate early promoter
   2842..2862    +  CDS            FLAG (fragment): FLAG® epitope tag, followed by an enterokinase cleavage site
   2872..2896    +  protein_bind   attB1: mutant version of attB; recombination site for the Gateway® BP reaction BP Clonase™
   2899..3615    +  CDS            EGFP: EGFP is a basic (constitutively fluorescent) green fluorescent protein published in 1996, derived from Aequorea victoria. It is reported to be a rapidly-maturing weak dimer with moderate acid sensitivity.
   3620..3644    -  protein_bind   attB2: mutant version of attB; recombination site for the Gateway® BP reaction BP Clonase™
   3718..3947    +  intron         chimeric intron: chimera between introns from adenovirus and immunoglobulin heavy chain genes
   4116..4578    +  misc_feature   IRES: internal ribosome entry site (IRES) of the encephalomyocarditis virus (EMCV)
   4611..5210    +  CDS            PuroR: puromycin N-acetyltransferase; pac from Streptomyces; confers resistance to puromycin
   5225..5813    +  misc_feature   WPRE: woodchuck hepatitis virus posttranscriptional regulatory element
   5821..5886    +  CDS            nef (fragment): NEF_HV1Z2 - Experimental evidence at protein level: Swiss-Prot protein existence level 1. Extracellular Nef protein targets CD4(+) T-lymphocytes for apoptosis by interacting with CXCR4 surface receptors. From Human immunodeficiency virus type 1 group M subtype D (isolate Z2/CDC-Z34) (HIV-1).
   5888..6121    +  LTR            3' LTR (ΔU3): self-inactivating 3' long terminal repeat (LTR) from HIV-1
   6326..6430    +  promoter       AmpR promoter: bla
   6431..7291    +  CDS            AmpR: β-lactamase; bla; confers resistance to ampicillin, carbenicillin, and related antibiotics
   7462..8050    +  rep_origin     ori: high-copy-number ColE1/pMB1/pBR322/pUC origin of replication
   8233..8287    +  CDS            lacI (fragment): lac repressor; lacI; The lac repressor binds to the lac operator to inhibit transcription in E. coli. This inhibition can be relieved by adding lactose or isopropyl-β-D-thiogalactopyranoside (IPTG).
   8293..8386    +  rep_origin     SV40 ori (fragment): SV40 origin of replication
   8411..8448    +  CDS            lacI (fragment): lac repressor; lacI; The lac repressor binds to the lac operator to inhibit transcription in E. coli. This inhibition can be relieved by adding lactose or isopropyl-β-D-thiogalactopyranoside (IPTG).
   8461..8482    +  protein_bind   CAP binding site: CAP binding activates transcription in the presence of cAMP. E. coli catabolite activator protein
   8497..8527    +  promoter       lac promoter: promoter for the E. coli lac operon
   8535..8551    +  protein_bind   lac operator: The lac repressor binds to the lac operator to inhibit transcription in E. coli. This inhibition can be relieved by adding lactose or isopropyl-β-D-thiogalactopyranoside (IPTG). lac repressor encoded by lacI
   8585..8668    +  polyA_signal   SV40 poly(A) signal (fragment): SV40 polyadenylation signal
