>Addgene plasmid #135275 | pHAGE-CMV-Flag-GFP_IDG-K | addgene full sequence | sequence record 267207 | Addgene NGS Result
TGGAAGGGCTAATTCACTCCCAAAGAAGACAAGATATCCTTGATCTGTGGATCTACCACACACAAGGCTA
CTTCCCTGATTAGCAGAACTACACACCAGGGCCAGGGGTCAGATATCCACTGACCTTTGGATGGTGCTAC
AAGCTAGTACCAGTTGAGCCAGATAAGGTAGAAGAGGCCAATAAAGGAGAGAACACCAGCTTGTTACACC
CTGTGAGCCTGCATGGGATGGATGACCCGGAGAGAGAAGTGTTAGAGTGGAGGTTTGACAGCCGCCTAGC
ATTTCATCACGTGGCCCGAGAGCTGCATCCGGAGTACTTCAAGAACTGCTGATATCGAGCTTGCTACAAG
GGACTTTCCGCTGGGGACTTTCCAGGGAGGCGTGGCCTGGGCGGGACTGGGGAGTGGCGAGCCCTCAGAT
CCTGCATATAAGCAGCTGCTTTTTGCCTGTACTGGGTCTCTCTGGTTAGACCAGATCTGAGCCTGGGAGC
TCTCTGGCTAACTAGGGAACCCACTGCTTAAGCCTCAATAAAGCTTGCCTTGAGTGCTTCAAGTAGTGTG
TGCCCGTCTGTTGTGTGACTCTGGTAACTAGAGATCCCTCAGACCCTTTTAGTCAGTGTGGAAAATCTCT
AGCAGTGGCGCCCGAACAGGGACTTGAAAGCGAAAGGGAAACCAGAGGAGCTCTCTCGACGCAGGACTCG
GCTTGCTGAAGCGCGCACGGCAAGAGGCGAGGGGCGGCGACTGGTGAGTACGCCAAAAATTTTGACTAGC
GGAGGCTAGAAGGAGAGAGATGGGTGCGAGAGCGTCAGTATTAAGCGGGGGAGAATTAGATCGCGATGGG
AAAAAATTCGGTTAAGGCCAGGGGGAAAGAAAAAATATAAATTAAAACATATAGTATGGGCAAGCAGGGA
GCTAGAACGATTCGCAGTTAATCCTGGCCTGTTAGAAACATCAGAAGGCTGTAGACAAATACTGGGACAG
CTACAACCATCCCTTCAGACAGGATCAGAAGAACTTAGATCATTATATAATACAGTAGCAACCCTCTATT
GTGTGCATCAAAGGATAGAGATAAAAGACACCAAGGAAGCTTTAGACAAGATAGAGGAAGAGCAAAACAA
AAGTAAGACCACCGCACAGCAAGCGGCCGGCCGCTGATCTTCAGACCTGGAGGAGGAGATATGAGGGACA
ATTGGAGAAGTGAATTATATAAATATAAAGTAGTAAAAATTGAACCATTAGGAGTAGCACCCACCAAGGC
AAAGAGAAGAGTGGTGCAGAGAGAAAAAAGAGCAGTGGGAATAGGAGCTTTGTTCCTTGGGTTCTTGGGA
GCAGCAGGAAGCACTATGGGCGCAGCGTCAATGACGCTGACGGTACAGGCCAGACAATTATTGTCTGGTA
TAGTGCAGCAGCAGAACAATTTGCTGAGGGCTATTGAGGCGCAACAGCATCTGTTGCAACTCACAGTCTG
GGGCATCAAGCAGCTCCAGGCAAGAATCCTGGCTGTGGAAAGATACCTAAAGGATCAACAGCTCCTGGGG
ATTTGGGGTTGCTCTGGAAAACTCATTTGCACCACTGCTGTGCCTTGGAATGCTAGTTGGAGTAATAAAT
CTCTGGAACAGATTTGGAATCACACGACCTGGATGGAGTGGGACAGAGAAATTAACAATTACACAAGCTT
AATACACTCCTTAATTGAAGAATCGCAAAACCAGCAAGAAAAGAATGAACAAGAATTATTGGAATTAGAT
AAATGGGCAAGTTTGTGGAATTGGTTTAACATAACAAATTGGCTGTGGTATATAAAATTATTCATAATGA
TAGTAGGAGGCTTGGTAGGTTTAAGAATAGTTTTTGCTGTACTTTCTATAGTGAATAGAGTTAGGCAGGG
ATATTCACCATTATCGTTTCAGACCCACCTCCCAACCCCGAGGGGACCCGACAGGCCCGAAGGAATAGAA
GAAGAAGGTGGAGAGAGAGACAGAGACAGATCCATTCGATTAGTGAACGGATCTCGACGGTATCGCCGAA
TTCACAAATGGCAGTATTCATCCACAATTTTAAAAGAAAAGGGGGGATTGGGGGGTACAGTGCAGGGGAA
AGAATAGTAGACATAATAGCAACAGACATACAAACTAAAGAATTACAAAAACAAATTACAAAAATTCAAA
ATTTTCGGGTTTATTACAGGGACAGCAGAGATCCAGTTTGGACTAGTGGAGTTCCGCGTTACATAACTTA
CGGTAAATGGCCCGCCTGGCTGACCGCCCAACGACCCCCGCCCATTGACGTCAATAATGACGTATGTTCC
CATAGTAACGCCAATAGGGACTTTCCATTGACGTCAATGGGTGGAGTATTTACGGTAAACTGCCCACTTG
GCAGTACATCAAGTGTATCATATGCCAAGTACGCCCCCTATTGACGTCAATGACGGTAAATGGCCCGCCT
GGCATTATGCCCAGTACATGACCTTATGGGACTTTCCTACTTGGCAGTACATCTACGTATTAGTCATCGC
TATTACCATGGTGATGCGGTTTTGGCAGTACATCAATGGGCGTGGATAGCGGTTTGACTCACGGGGATTT
CCAAGTCTCCACCCCATTGACGTCAATGGGAGTTTGTTTTGGCACCAAAATCAACGGGACTTTCCAAAAT
GTCGTAACAACTCCGCCCCATTGACGCAAATGGGCGGTAGGCGTGTACGGTGGGAGGTCTATATAAGCAG
AGCTCGTTTAGTGAACCGTCAGATCGCCTGGAGACGCCATCCACGCTGTTTTGACCTCCATAGAAGACAC
CGGCGGCCATACCGGTCAGCTCGAGGCCACCATGGACTACAAGGACGACGACGACAAGGGCGGATCAACA
AGTTTGTACAAAAAAGCAGGCTCCGCGGCCGCCCCCTTCACCATGGTGAGCAAGGGCGAGGAGCTGTTCA
CCGGGGTGGTGCCCATCCTGGTCGAGCTGGACGGCGACGTAAACGGCCACAAGTTCAGCGTGTCTGGCGA
GGGCGAGGGCGATGCCACCTACGGCAAGCTGACCCTGAAGTTCATCTGCACCACCGGCAAGCTGCCCGTG
CCCTGGCCCACCCTCGTGACCACCCTGACCTACGGCGTGCAGTGCTTCAGCCGCTACCCCGACCACATGA
AGCAGCACGACTTCTTCAAGTCCGCCATGCCCGAAGGCTACGTCCAGGAGCGCACCATCTTCTTCAAGGA
CGACGGCAACTACAAGACCCGCGCCGAGGTGAAGTTCGAGGGCGACACCCTGGTGAACCGCATCGAGCTG
AAGGGCATCGACTTCAAGGAGGACGGCAACATCCTGGGGCACAAGCTGGAGTACAACTACAACAGCCACA
ACGTCTATATCATGGCCGACAAGCAGAAGAACGGCATCAAGGCGAACTTCAAGATCCGCCACAACATCGA
GGACGGCAGCGTGCAGCTCGCCGACCACTACCAGCAGAACACCCCCATCGGCGACGGCCCCGTGCTGCTG
CCCGACAACCACTACCTGAGCACCCAGTCCGCCCTGAGCAAAGACCCCAACGAGAAGCGCGATCACATGG
TCCTGCTGGAGTTCGTGACCGCCGCCGGGATCACTCTCGGCATGGACGAGCTGTACAAGTCCAAGGGTGG
GCGCGCCGACCCAGCTTTCTTGTACAAAGTGGTTGATTAAGATCCACTAGTAACGGCCGCCAGTGTGCTG
GAATTAATTCGCTGTCTGCGAGGGCCAGCTGTTGGGGTGAGTACTCCCTCTCAAAAGCGGGCATGACTTC
TGCGCTAAGATTGTCAGTTTCCAAAAACGAGGAGGATTTGATATTCACCTGGCCCGCGGTGATGCCTTTG
AGGGTGGCCGCGTCCATCTGGTCAGAAAAGACAATCTTTTTGTTGTCAAGCTTGAGGTGTGGCAGGCTTG
AGATCTGGCCATACACTTGAGTGACAATGACATCCACTTTGCCTTTCTCTCCACAGGTGTCCACTCCCAG
GTCCAACTGCAGGTCGAGCATGCATCTAGGGCGGCCAATTCCGCCCNNNNCCCCCCCCCNNNNNNNNNNN
NNNCCCCCCCCCCTAACGTTACTGGCCGAAGCCGCTTGGAATAAGGCCGGTGTGCGTTTGTCTATATGTT
ATTTTCCACCATATTGCCGTCTTTTGGCAATGTGAGGGCCCGGAAACCTGGCCCTGTCTTCTTGACGAGC
ATTCCTAGGGGTCTTTCCCCTCTCGCCAAAGGAATGCAAGGTCTGTTGAATGTCGTGAAGGAAGCAGTTC
CTCTGGAAGCTTCTTGAAGACAAACAACGTCTGTAGCGACCCTTTGCAGGCAGCGGAACCCCCCACCTGG
CGACAGGTGCCTCTGCGGCCAAAAGCCACGTGTATAAGATACACCTGCAAAGGCGGCACAACCCCAGTGC
CACGTTGTGAGTTGGATAGTTGTGGAAAGAGTCAAATGGCTCTCCTCAAGCGTATTCAACAAGGGGCTGA
AGGATGCCCAGAAGGTACCCCATTGTATGGGATCTGATCTGGGGCCTCGGTGCACATGCTTTACATGTGT
TTAGTCGAGGTTAAAAAAACGTCTAGGCCCCCCGAACCACGGGGACGTGGTTTTCCTTTGAAAAACACGA
TGATAAGCTTGCCACAACCCACAAGGAGACGACCTTCCATGACCGAGTACAAGCCCACGGTGCGCCTCGC
CACCCGCGACGACGTCCCCCGGGCCGTACGCACCCTCGCCGCCGCGTTCGCCGACTACCCCGCCACGCGC
CACACCGTCGACCCGGACCGCCACATCGAGCGGGTCACCGAGCTGCAAGAACTCTTCCTCACGCGCGTCG
GGCTCGACATCGGCAAGGTGTGGGTCGCGGACGACGGCGCCGCGGTGGCGGTCTGGACCACGCCGGAGAG
CGTCGAAGCGGGGGCGGTGTTCGCCGAGATCGGCCCGCGCATGGCCGAGTTGAGCGGTTCCCGGCTGGCC
GCGCAGCAACAGATGGAAGGCCTCCTGGCGCCGCACCGGCCCAAGGAGCCCGCGTGGTTCCTGGCCACCG
TCGGCGTCTCGCCCGACCACCAGGGCAAGGGTCTGGGCAGCGCCGTCGTGCTCCCCGGAGTGGAGGCGGC
CGAGCGCGCCGGGGTGCCCGCCTTCCTGGAGACCTCCGCGCCCCGCAACCTCCCCTTCTACGAGCGGCTC
GGCTTCACCGTCACCGCCGACGTCGAGGTGCCCGAAGGACCGCGCACCTGGTGCATGACCCGCAAGCCCG
GTGCCTGATATCGATAGATCCTAATCAACCTCTGGATTACAAAATTTGTGAAAGATTGACTGGTATTCTT
AACTATGTTGCTCCTTTTACGCTATGTGGATACGCTGCTTTAATGCCTTTGTATCATGCTATTGCTTCCC
GTATGGCTTTCATTTTCTCCTCCTTGTATAAATCCTGGTTGCTGTCTCTTTATGAGGAGTTGTGGCCCGT
TGTCAGGCAACGTGGCGTGGTGTGCACTGTGTTTGCTGACGCAACCCCCACTGGTTGGGGCATTGCCACC
ACCTGTCAGCTCCTTTCCGGGACTTTCGCTTTCCCCCTCCCTATTGCCACGGCGGAACTCATCGCCGCCT
GCCTTGCCCGCTGCTGGACAGGGGCTCGGCTGTTGGGCACTGACAATTCCGTGGTGTTGTCGGGGAAATC
ATCGTCCTTTCCTTGGCTGCTCGCCTGTGTTGCCACCTGGATTCTGCGCGGGACGTCCTTCTGCTACGTC
CCTTCGGCCCTCAATCCAGCGGACCTTCCTTCCCGCGGCCTGCTGCCGGCTCTGCGGCCTCTTCCGCGTC
TTCGCCTTCGCCCTCAGACGAGTCGGATCTCCCTTTGGGCCGCCTCCCCGCCTGAGATCCTTTAAGACCA
ATGACTTACAAGGCAGCTGTAGATCTTAGCCACTTTTTAAAAGAAAAGGGGGGACTGGAAGGGCTAATTC
ACTCCCAACGAAGACAAGATCTGCTTTTTGCTTGTACTGGGTCTCTCTGGTTAGACCAGATCTGAGCCTG
GGAGCTCTCTGGCTAACTAGGGAACCCACTGCTTAAGCCTCAATAAAGCTTGCCTTGAGTGCTTCAAGTA
GTGTGTGCCCGTCTGTTGTGTGACTCTGGTAACTAGAGATCCCTCAGACCCTTTTAGTCAGTGTGGAAAA
TCTCTAGCAGTAGTAGTTCATGTCATCTTATTATTCAGTATTTATAACTTGCAAAGAAATGAATATCAGA
GAGTGAGAGGCCCGGGTTAATTAAGGAAAGGGCTAGATCATTCTTGAAGACGAAAGGGCCTCGTGATACG
CCTATTTTTATAGGTTAATGTCATGATAATAATGGTTTCTTAGACGTCAGGTGGCACTTTTCGGGGAAAT
GTGCGCGGAACCCCTATTTGTTTATTTTTCTAAATACATTCAAATATGTATCCGCTCATGAGACAATAAC
CCTGATAAATGCTTCAATAATATTGAAAAAGGAAGAGTATGAGTATTCAACATTTCCGTGTCGCCCTTAT
TCCCTTTTTTGCGGCATTTTGCCTTCCTGTTTTTGCTCACCCAGAAACGCTGGTGAAAGTAAAAGATGCT
GAAGATCAGTTGGGTGCACGAGTGGGTTACATCGAACTGGATCTCAACAGCGGTAAGATCCTTGAGAGTT
TTCGCCCCGAAGAACGTTTTCCAATGATGAGCACTTTTAAAGTTCTGCTATGTGGCGCGGTATTATCCCG
TGTTGACGCCGGGCAAGAGCAACTCGGTCGCCGCATACACTATTCTCAGAATGACTTGGTTGAGTACTCA
CCAGTCACAGAAAAGCATCTTACGGATGGCATGACAGTAAGAGAATTATGCAGTGCTGCCATAACCATGA
GTGATAACACTGCGGCCAACTTACTTCTGACAACGATCGGAGGACCGAAGGAGCTAACCGCTTTTTTGCA
CAACATGGGGGATCATGTAACTCGCCTTGATCGTTGGGAACCGGAGCTGAATGAAGCCATACCAAACGAC
GAGCGTGACACCACGATGCCTGTAGCAATGGCAACAACGTTGCGCAAACTATTAACTGGCGAACTACTTA
CTCTAGCTTCCCGGCAACAATTAATAGACTGGATGGAGGCGGATAAAGTTGCAGGACCACTTCTGCGCTC
GGCCCTTCCGGCTGGCTGGTTTATTGCTGATAAATCTGGAGCCGGTGAGCGTGGGTCTCGCGGTATCATT
GCAGCACTGGGGCCAGATGGTAAGCCCTCCCGTATCGTAGTTATCTACACGACGGGGAGTCAGGCAACTA
TGGATGAACGAAATAGACAGATCGCTGAGATAGGTGCCTCACTGATTAAGCATTGGTAACTGTCAGACCA
AGTTTACTCATATATACTTTAGATTGATTTAAAACTTCATTTTTAATTTAAAAGGATCTAGGTGAAGATC
CTTTTTGATAATCTCATGACCAAAATCCCTTAACGTGAGTTTTCGTTCCACTGAGCGTCAGACCCCGTAG
AAAAGATCAAAGGATCTTCTTGAGATCCTTTTTTTCTGCGCGTAATCTGCTGCTTGCAAACAAAAAAACC
ACCGCTACCAGCGGTGGTTTGTTTGCCGGATCAAGAGCTACCAACTCTTTTTCCGAAGGTAACTGGCTTC
AGCAGAGCGCAGATACCAAATACTGTTCTTCTAGTGTAGCCGTAGTTAGGCCACCACTTCAAGAACTCTG
TAGCACCGCCTACATACCTCGCTCTGCTAATCCTGTTACCAGTGGCTGCTGCCAGTGGCGATAAGTCGTG
TCTTACCGGGTTGGACTCAAGACGATAGTTACCGGATAAGGCGCAGCGGTCGGGCTGAACGGGGGGTTCG
TGCACACAGCCCAGCTTGGAGCGAACGACCTACACCGAACTGAGATACCTACAGCGTGAGCTATGAGAAA
GCGCCACGCTTCCCGAAGGGAGAAAGGCGGACAGGTATCCGGTAAGCGGCAGGGTCGGAACAGGAGAGCG
CACGAGGGAGCTTCCAGGGGGAAACGCCTGGTATCTTTATAGTCCTGTCGGGTTTCGCCACCTCTGACTT
GAGCGTCGATTTTTGTGATGCTCGTCAGGGGGGCGGAGCCTATGGAAAAACGCCAGCAACGCGGCCTTTT
TACGGTTCCTGGCCTTTTGCTGGCCTTTTGCTCACATGTTCTTTCCTGCGTTATCCCCTGATTCTGTGGA
TAACCGTATTACCGCCTTTGAGTGAGCTGATACCGCTCGCCGCAGCCGAACGACCGAGCGCAGCGAGTCA
GTGAGCGAGGAAGCGGAAGAGCGCCCAATACGCAAACCGCCTCTCCCCGCGCGTTGGCCGATTCATTAAT
GCAGCAAGCTCATGGCTGACTAATTTTTTTTTATTTATGCAGAGGCCGAGGCCGCCTCGGCCTCTGAGCT
ATTCCAGAAGTAGTGAGGAGGCTTTTTTGGAGGCCTAGGCTTTTGCAAAAAGCTCCCCGTGGCACGACAG
GTTTCCCGACTGGAAAGCGGGCAGTGAGCGCAACGCAATTAATGTGAGTTAGCTCACTCATTAGGCACCC
CAGGCTTTACACTTTATGCTTCCGGCTCGTATGTTGTGTGGAATTGTGAGCGGATAACAATTTCACACAG
GAAACAGCTATGACATGATTACGAATTTCACAAATAAAGCATTTTTTTCACTGCATTCTAGTTGTGGTTT
GTCCAAACTCATCAATGTATCTTATCATGTCTGGATCAACTGGATAACTCAAGCTAACCAAAATCATCCC
AAACTTCCCACCCCATACCCTATTACCACTGCCAATTACCTGTGGTTTCATTTACTCTAAACCTGTGATT
CCTCTGAATTATTTTCATTTTAAAGAAATTGTATTTGTTAAATATGTACTACAAACTTAGTAGT
Features (pLannotate 1.2.2; 29 found; start..end, strand, type, name):
    377..634     +  LTR            5' LTR (truncated): truncated 5' long terminal repeat (LTR) from HIV-1
    681..806     +  misc_feature   HIV-1 Ψ: packaging signal of human immunodeficiency virus type 1
    790..1128    +  CDS            HIV-1 gag (fragment): gag protein from human immunodeficiency virus 1; gag
   1303..1536    +  misc_feature   RRE: The Rev response element (RRE) of HIV-1 allows for Rev-dependent mRNA export from the nucleus to the cytoplasm.
   1913..2013    +  CDS            Rev (fragment): human immunodeficiency virus 1 (HIV-1) Rev protein; rev; enhances nuclear export of unspliced and incompletely spliced viral mRNAs
   2058..2175    +  misc_feature   cPPT/CTS: central polypurine tract and central termination sequence of HIV-1
   2227..2530    +  enhancer       CMV enhancer: human cytomegalovirus immediate early enhancer
   2531..2734    +  promoter       CMV promoter: human cytomegalovirus (CMV) immediate early promoter
   2838..2858    +  CDS            FLAG (fragment): FLAG® epitope tag, followed by an enterokinase cleavage site
   2868..2892    +  protein_bind   attB1: mutant version of attB; recombination site for the Gateway® BP reaction BP Clonase™
   2913..3629    +  CDS            EGFP: EGFP is a basic (constitutively fluorescent) green fluorescent protein published in 1996, derived from Aequorea victoria. It is reported to be a rapidly-maturing weak dimer with moderate acid sensitivity.
   3649..3673    -  protein_bind   attB2: mutant version of attB; recombination site for the Gateway® BP reaction BP Clonase™
   3747..3976    +  intron         chimeric intron: chimera between introns from adenovirus and immunoglobulin heavy chain genes
   4164..4626    +  misc_feature   IRES: internal ribosome entry site (IRES) of the encephalomyocarditis virus (EMCV)
   4659..5258    +  CDS            PuroR: puromycin N-acetyltransferase; pac from Streptomyces alboniger; confers resistance to puromycin
   5273..5861    +  misc_feature   WPRE: woodchuck hepatitis virus posttranscriptional regulatory element
   5869..5934    +  CDS            nef (fragment): NEF_HV1Z2 - Experimental evidence at protein level: Swiss-Prot protein existence level 1. Extracellular Nef protein targets CD4(+) T-lymphocytes for apoptosis by interacting with CXCR4 surface receptors. From Human immunodeficiency virus type 1 group M subtype D (isolate Z2/CDC-Z34) (HIV-1).
   5936..6169    +  LTR            3' LTR (ΔU3): self-inactivating 3' long terminal repeat (LTR) from HIV-1
   6374..6478    +  promoter       AmpR promoter: bla
   6479..7339    +  CDS            AmpR: β-lactamase; bla; confers resistance to ampicillin, carbenicillin, and related antibiotics
   7510..8098    +  rep_origin     ori: high-copy-number ColE1/pMB1/pBR322/pUC origin of replication
   8281..8335    +  CDS            lacI (fragment): lac repressor; lacI; The lac repressor binds to the lac operator to inhibit transcription in E. coli. This inhibition can be relieved by adding lactose or isopropyl-β-D-thiogalactopyranoside (IPTG).
   8341..8435    +  rep_origin     SV40 ori (fragment): SV40 origin of replication
   8460..8497    +  CDS            lacI (fragment): lac repressor; lacI; The lac repressor binds to the lac operator to inhibit transcription in E. coli. This inhibition can be relieved by adding lactose or isopropyl-β-D-thiogalactopyranoside (IPTG).
   8510..8531    +  protein_bind   CAP binding site: CAP binding activates transcription in the presence of cAMP. E. coli catabolite activator protein
   8546..8576    +  promoter       lac promoter: promoter for the E. coli lac operon
   8584..8600    +  protein_bind   lac operator: The lac repressor binds to the lac operator to inhibit transcription in E. coli. This inhibition can be relieved by adding lactose or isopropyl-β-D-thiogalactopyranoside (IPTG). lac repressor encoded by lacI
   8634..8717    +  polyA_signal   SV40 poly(A) signal (fragment): SV40 polyadenylation signal
   8884..329     +  CDS            nef (fragment) (across the origin): NEF_HV1BR - Experimental evidence at protein level: Swiss-Prot protein existence level 1. Extracellular Nef protein targets CD4(+) T-lymphocytes for apoptosis by interacting with CXCR4 surface receptors (PubMed:14990729). From Human immunodeficiency virus type 1 group M subtype B (isolate BRU/LAI) (HIV-1).
