[The description below was written by a language model from this plasmid's Addgene catalogue record and pLannotate feature annotations shown in this document.]
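Description:
pHAGE-CMV-Flag-GFP_IDG-K is an HIV-1-based, self-inactivating lentiviral expression plasmid built on the pHAGE backbone, in which EGFP has been recombined into the Gateway destination site; the flanking attB1 and attB2 sites show that it is the recombined expression clone. It is maintained in E. coli through a high-copy ColE1/pUC-type origin and the β-lactamase (ampicillin resistance) gene. The viral portion carries a truncated 5' LTR, the Ψ packaging signal with a gag fragment, the Rev response element for Rev-dependent export of the genomic RNA, the cPPT/CTS, and a ΔU3 3' LTR that inactivates LTR-driven transcription after integration. Packaging functions are not encoded on the plasmid and must be supplied in trans.

The payload is driven by the CMV enhancer and immediate early promoter. A FLAG epitope sits upstream of attB1, so it is fused to the N-terminus of EGFP through the recombination-site linker. Downstream of attB2 lie a chimeric intron, an EMCV IRES and the puromycin N-acetyltransferase gene, so the tagged protein and the puromycin selection marker are translated from a single transcript. A WPRE follows to enhance expression.

The construct was made within the Illuminating the Druggable Genome kinase resource as the GFP control for a series of tagged understudied kinases, providing a background bait for Flag affinity-purification proteomics used to build protein-protein interaction networks. Two sequence records are annotated, a depositor sequence of 8,831 nt and a repository sequencing result of 8,884 nt. They show the same features in the same order, differing slightly in spacing around the EGFP junctions and upstream of the IRES.
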