Addgene plasmid #135275: pHAGE-CMV-Flag-GFP_IDG-K
Purpose: Gateway destination clone of GFP (as control) tagged with N-terminal Flag for generating protein-protein networks using fusion tag affinity-based proteomics
Depositing lab: Ben Major. Depositing organization: University of North Carolina at Chapel Hill.
Backbone
  Vector backbone: pHAGE
  Backbone size w/o insert (bp): 9763
  Vector type: Mammalian Expression, Lentiviral ; Gateway Destination
  Selectable markers: Puromycin
Growth in bacteria
  Bacterial resistance: Ampicillin, 100 μg/mL
  Growth temperature: 37°C
  Growth strain: NEB Stable
  Copy number: High Copy
Gene/Insert
  Gene/Insert name: Flag-GFP (alt name: GFP)
  Species: Other
  Promoter: CMV
  Tag / fusion protein: Flag (N terminal on insert)
  Cloning method: Gateway Cloning
  Sequencing primers: 5′ CGCAAATGGGCGGTAGGCGTG; 3′ CAATCTTAGCGCAGAAGTCATG
Terms and licenses: Academic/Nonprofit Terms; Industry Terms: Not Available to Industry
Depositor comments: These plasmids were generated as part of the Illuminating the Druggable Genome (IDG) program sponsored by the NIH Common Fund. The goal of this program is to identify, gather, and distribute information and resources for proteins that currently are not well-studied yet belong to commonly drug-targeted protein families: protein kinases, non-olfactory G-protein coupled receptors (GPCRs), and ion channels. The IDG program is designed to develop fundamental research tools for understudied proteins, elucidate their function, and disseminate the IDG-related resources and data to the greater scientific community. These lentiviral gateway destination plasmids were generated, as part of the Kinase-Data and Resource Generating Center (DRGC), using the single fragment or multisite gateway cloning technology. They were used for generating proteomics-based protein-interaction and protein-proximity networks that can be accessed through the kinase-DRGC website https://darkkinome.org/. Each plasmid has either an N- or C-terminal fusion protein (Flag/ V5/V5-miniTurbo/V5-TurboID/miniTurbo-V5/TurboID-V5) tagged understudied kinase driven under either a CMV or Ubiquitin (UBC) promoter. All inserts in the pENTR plasmids used to generate the deposited destination plasmids were end-sequenced and insert size validated prior to multi-site gateway cloning. The combined insert size of the single fragment or three fragment destination plasmids were confirmed by restriction digestion (BsrGI, and EcoRV for pDest667; BsrGI, EcoRV, and BstZ17I for pDest663; and BsrGI for pHAGE) and all plasmids were partially sequenced to ensure in-frame ORFs and fusion tags.
How to cite: pHAGE-CMV-Flag-GFP_IDG-K was a gift from Ben Major (Addgene plasmid # 135275 ; http://n2t.net/addgene:135275 ; RRID:Addgene_135275)
