>Addgene plasmid #135275 | pHAGE-CMV-Flag-GFP_IDG-K | depositor partial sequence | sequence record 260376 | CMV-fwd: CGCAAATGGGCGGTAGGCGTG
NNGAATTTGGGGCATTAGCAGAGCTCGTTTAGTGACCGTCAGATCGCCTGGAGACGCCATCCACGCTGTT
TTGACCTCCATAGAAGACACCGGCGGCCATACCGGTCAGCTCGAGGCCACCATGGACTACAAGGACGACG
ACGACAAGGGCGGATCAACAAGTTTGTACAAAAAAGCAGGCTCCGCGGCCGCCCCCTTCACCATGGTGAG
CAAGGGCGAGGAGCTGTTCACCGGGGTGGTGCCCATCCTGGTCGAGCTGGACGGCGACGTAAACGGCCAC
AAGTTCAGCGTGTCTGGCGAGGGCGAGGGCGATGCCACCTACGGCAAGCTGACCCTGAAGTTCATCTGCA
CCACCGGCAAGCTGCCCGTGCCCTGGCCCACCCTCGTGACCACCCTGACCTACGGCGTGCAGTGCTTCAG
CCGCTACCCCGACCACATGAAGCAGCACGACTTCTTCAAGTCCGCCATGCCCGAAGGCTACGTCCAGGAG
CGCACCATCTTCTTCAAGGACGACGGCAACTACAAGACCCGCGCCGAGGTGAAGTTCGAGGGCGACACCC
TGGTGAACCGCATCGAGCTGAAGGGCATCGACTTCAAGGAGGACGGCAACATCCTGGGGCACAAGCTGGA
GTACAACTACAACAGCCACAACGTCTATATCATGGCCGACAAGCAGAAGAACGGCATCAAGGCGAACTTC
AAGATCCGCCACAACATCGAGGACGGCAGCGTGCAGCTCGCCGACCACTACCAGCAGAACACCCCCATCG
GCGACGGCCCCGTGCTGCTGCCCGACAACCACTACCTGAGCACCCAGTCCGCCCTGAGCAAAGACCCCAA
CGAGAAGCGCGATCACATGGTCCTGCTGGAGTTCGTGACCGCCGCCGGGATCACTCTCGGCATGGACGAG
CTGTACAAGTCCAAGGGTGGGCGCGCCGACCCAGCTTTCTTGTACAAAGTGGTTGATTAAGATCCACTAG
TAACGGCCGCCAGTGTGCTGGATTAATTCGCTGTCTGCGAGGGCCAGCTGTTGGGGTGAGTACTCCCTCT
CAAAGCGGGCATGACTTCTGCGCTAGATGTCAGTTTCAAAACGAGGAGGATTTGATATCACCTGGCCGCG
GTGATGCCCTTTGAG
