>Addgene plasmid #135275 | pHAGE-CMV-Flag-GFP_IDG-K | depositor partial sequence | sequence record 260377 | DK29: CAATCTTAGCGCAGAAGTCATG
NNNNCTGGAGCGTCTCACCCCAACAGCTGGCCCTCGCAGACAGCGAATTAATTCCAGCACACTGGCGGCC
GTTACTAGTGGATCTTAATCAACCACTTTGTACAAGAAAGCTGGGTCGGCGCGCCCACCCTTGGACTTGT
ACAGCTCGTCCATGCCGAGAGTGATCCCGGCGGCGGTCACGAACTCCAGCAGGACCATGTGATCGCGCTT
CTCGTTGGGGTCTTTGCTCAGGGCGGACTGGGTGCTCAGGTAGTGGTTGTCGGGCAGCAGCACGGGGCCG
TCGCCGATGGGGGTGTTCTGCTGGTAGTGGTCGGCGAGCTGCACGCTGCCGTCCTCGATGTTGTGGCGGA
TCTTGAAGTTCGCCTTGATGCCGTTCTTCTGCTTGTCGGCCATGATATAGACGTTGTGGCTGTTGTAGTT
GTACTCCAGCTTGTGCCCCAGGATGTTGCCGTCCTCCTTGAAGTCGATGCCCTTCAGCTCGATGCGGTTC
ACCAGGGTGTCGCCCTCGAACTTCACCTCGGCGCGGGTCTTGTAGTTGCCGTCGTCCTTGAAGAAGATGG
TGCGCTCCTGGACGTAGCCTTCGGGCATGGCGGACTTGAAGAAGTCGTGCTGCTTCATGTGGTCGGGGTA
GCGGCTGAAGCACTGCACGCCGTAGGTCAGGGTGGTCACGAGGGTGGGCCAGGGCACGGGCAGCTTGCCG
GTGGTGCAGATGAACTTCAGGGTCAGCTTGCCGTAGGTGGCATCGCCCTCGCCCTCGCCAGACACGCTGA
ACTTGTGGCCGTTTACGTCGCCGTCCAGCTCGACCAGGATGGGCACCACCCCGGTGAACAGCTCCTCGCC
CTTGCTCACCATGGTGAAGGGGGCGGCCGCGGAGCCTGCTTTTTTGTACAAACTTGTTGATCCGCCCTTG
TCGTCGTCGTCCTTGTAGTCCATGGTGGCCTCGAGCTGACCGGTATGGCCGCCCGTGTCTTCTATGGAGG
TCAAAACAGCGTGATGGCGTCTCCAGGCGATCTGACGGTTCACTAAACGAGCTCTGCTTATATAGACCTC
CCCACCGTACACGCCTACCGCCCATTTGCGTCAATGNGNCGAAN
